>Addgene plasmid #41435 | L1-10XQUAS-R5 | depositor full sequence | sequence record 55245 | L1-10XQUAS-R5 sequence 3152 bps
CTTTCCTGCGTTATCCCCTGATTCTGTGGATAACCGTATTACCGCCTTTGAGTGAGCTGATACCGCTCGC
CGCAGCCGAACGACCGAGCGCAGCGAGTCAGTGAGCGAGGAAGCGGAAGAGCGCCCAATACGCAAACCGC
CTCTCCCCGCGCGTTGGCCGATTCATTAATGCAGCTGGCACGACAGGTTTCCCGACTGGAAAGCGGGCAG
TGAGCGCAACGCAATTAATACGCGTACCGCTAGCCAGGAAGAGTTTGTAGAAACGCAAAAAGGCCATCCG
TCAGGATGGCCTTCTGCTTAGTTTGATGCCTGGCAGTTTATGGCGGGCGTCCTGCCCGCCACCCTCCGGG
CCGTTGCTTCACAACGTTCAAATCCGCTCCCGGCGGATTTGTCCTACTCAGGAGAGCGTTCACCGACAAA
CAACAGATAAAACGAAAGGCCCAGTCTTCCGACTGAGCCTTTCGTTTTATTTGATGCCTGGCAGTTCCCT
ACTCTCGCGTTAACGCTAGCATGGATGTTTTCCCAGTCACGACGTTGTAAAACGACGGCCAGTCTTAAGC
TCGGGCCCCAAATAATGATTTTATTTTGACTGATAGTGACCTGTTCGTTGCAACAAATTGATGAGCAATG
CTTTTTTATAATGCCAACTTTGTACAAAAAAGCAGGCTCTGCTCACGTGTCACTGGGTCAGTGGGTAATC
GCTTATCCTCGGATAAACAATTATCCTCACGGGTAATCGCTTATCCGCTCGGGTAATCGCTTATCCTCGG
GTAATCGCTTATCCTTGGGTAATCGCTTATCCTCGGATAAACAATTATCCTCACGGGTAATCGCTTATCC
GCTCGGGTAATCGCTTATCCTCGGGTAATCGCTTATCCTTTCACGTTGGGACTCAGTGACCTTGAATTGC
TGCAGCCCGAGCGGAGACTCTAGCGAGCGCCGGAGTATAAATAGAGGCGCTTCGTCTACGGAGCGACAAT
TCAATTCAAACAAGCAAAGTGAACACGTCGCTAAGCGAAAGCTAAGCAAATAAACAAGCGCAGCTGAACA
AGCTAAACAATCTGCAGTAAAGTGCAAGTTAAAGTGAATCAATTAAAAGTAACCAGCAACCAAGTAAATC
AACTGCAACTACTGAAATCTGCCAAGAAGTAATTATTGAATACAAGAAGAGAACTCTGAATAGGGAATTG
GGGTCTCACTGGGTTGGACTCAGACAACTTTGTATACAAAAGTTGAACGAGAAACGTAAAATGATATAAA
TATCAATATATTAAATTAGATTTTGCATAAAAAACAGACTACATAATACTGTAAAACACAACATATCCAG
TCACTATGAATCAACTACTTAGATGGTATTAGTGACCTGTACTGCAGGGCGGCCGCGATATCCCCTATAG
TGAGTCGTATTACATGGTCATAGCTGTTTCCTGGCAGCTCTGGCCCGTGTCTCAAAATCTCTGATGTTAC
ATTGCACAAGATAAAAATATATCATCATGAACAATAAAACTGTCTGCTTACATAAACAGTAATACAAGGG
GTGTTATGAGCCATATTCAACGGGAAACGTCGAGGCCGCGATTAAATTCCAACATGGATGCTGATTTATA
TGGGTATAAATGGGCTCGCGATAATGTCGGGCAATCAGGTGCGACAATCTATCGCTTGTATGGGAAGCCC
GATGCGCCAGAGTTGTTTCTGAAACATGGCAAAGGTAGCGTTGCCAATGATGTTACAGATGAGATGGTCA
GACTAAACTGGCTGACGGAATTTATGCCTCTTCCGACCATCAAGCATTTTATCCGTACTCCTGATGATGC
ATGGTTACTCACCACTGCGATCCCCGGAAAAACAGCATTCCAGGTATTAGAAGAATATCCTGATTCAGGT
GAAAATATTGTTGATGCGCTGGCAGTGTTCCTGCGCCGGTTGCATTCGATTCCTGTTTGTAATTGTCCTT
TTAACAGCGATCGCGTATTTCGTCTCGCTCAGGCGCAATCACGAATGAATAACGGTTTGGTTGATGCGAG
TGATTTTGATGACGAGCGTAATGGCTGGCCTGTTGAACAAGTCTGGAAAGAAATGCATAAACTTTTGCCA
TTCTCACCGGATTCAGTCGTCACTCATGGTGATTTCTCACTTGATAACCTTATTTTTGACGAGGGGAAAT
TAATAGGTTGTATTGATGTTGGACGAGTCGGAATCGCAGACCGATACCAGGATCTTGCCATCCTATGGAA
CTGCCTCGGTGAGTTTTCTCCTTCATTACAGAAACGGCTTTTTCAAAAATATGGTATTGATAATCCTGAT
ATGAATAAATTGCAGTTTCATTTGATGCTCGATGAGTTTTTCTAATCAGAATTGGTTAATTGGTTGTAAC
ACTGGCAGAGCATTACGCTGACTTGACGGGACGGCGCAAGCTCATGACCAAAATCCCTTAACGTGAGTTA
CGCGTCGTTCCACTGAGCGTCAGACCCCGTAGAAAAGATCAAAGGATCTTCTTGAGATCCTTTTTTTCTG
CGCGTAATCTGCTGCTTGCAAACAAAAAAACCACCGCTACCAGCGGTGGTTTGTTTGCCGGATCAAGAGC
TACCAACTCTTTTTCCGAAGGTAACTGGCTTCAGCAGAGCGCAGATACCAAATACTGTTCTTCTAGTGTA
GCCGTAGTTAGGCCACCACTTCAAGAACTCTGTAGCACCGCCTACATACCTCGCTCTGCTAATCCTGTTA
CCAGTGGCTGCTGCCAGTGGCGATAAGTCGTGTCTTACCGGGTTGGACTCAAGACGATAGTTACCGGATA
AGGCGCAGCGGTCGGGCTGAACGGGGGGTTCGTGCACACAGCCCAGCTTGGAGCGAACGACCTACACCGA
ACTGAGATACCTACAGCGTGAGCTATGAGAAAGCGCCACGCTTCCCGAAGGGAGAAAGGCGGACAGGTAT
CCGGTAAGCGGCAGGGTCGGAACAGGAGAGCGCACGAGGGAGCTTCCAGGGGGAAACGCCTGGTATCTTT
ATAGTCCTGTCGGGTTTCGCCACCTCTGACTTGAGCGTCGATTTTTGTGATGCTCGTCAGGGGGGCGGAG
CCTATGGAAAAACGCCAGCAACGCGGCCTTTTTACGGTTCCTGGCCTTTTGCTGGCCTTTTGCTCACATG
TT
Features (pLannotate 1.2.2; 10 found; start..end, strand, type, name):
    121..213     +  CDS            lacI (fragment): lac repressor; lacI; The lac repressor binds to the lac operator to inhibit transcription in E. coli. This inhibition can be relieved by adding lactose or isopropyl-β-D-thiogalactopyranoside (IPTG).
    268..295     -  terminator     rrnB T2 terminator: transcription terminator T2 from the E. coli rrnB gene
    427..470     +  terminator     rrnB T1 terminator: Escherichia coli rrnB; transcription terminator T1 from the E. coli rrnB gene
    517..553     -  CDS            lacZα (fragment): LacZα fragment of β-galactosidase; lacZ fragment
    569..668     +  protein_bind   attL1: mutant version of attL; recombination site for the Gateway® LR reaction LR Clonase™
    940..1178    +  promoter       hsp70 promoter: Drosophila melanogaster hsp70Bb promoter
   1215..1338    +  protein_bind   attR5: mutant version of attR; recombination site for the Gateway® LR reaction LR Clonase™
   1394..1412    -  promoter       T7 promoter: promoter for bacteriophage T7 RNA polymerase
   1546..2355    +  CDS            KanR: aminoglycoside phosphotransferase; aph(3')-Ia; confers resistance to kanamycin in bacteria or G418 (Geneticin®) in eukaryotes
   2502..3090    +  rep_origin     ori: high-copy-number ColE1/pMB1/pBR322/pUC origin of replication
