[The description below was written by a language model from this plasmid's Addgene catalogue record and pLannotate feature annotations shown in this document.]
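Description:
L1-10XQUAS-R5 is a MultiSite Gateway entry clone built in the Invitrogen pDONR P1-P5r backbone. It is about 3.15 kb in total, with a 549 bp insert. The catalogue lists it as a bacterial expression vector, but its layout shows it to be a shuttle module for recombinational cloning rather than a plasmid meant to express anything in E. coli. It is maintained at high copy from a ColE1/pUC-type origin and selected with kanamycin through the aph(3')-Ia resistance gene. The rrnB T1 and T2 terminators lie upstream of the cloning region and insulate it from read-through transcription. The short lacI and lacZα fragments and the T7 promoter annotated nearby are backbone remnants with no evident functional role here.

The payload lies between attL1 and attR5. It consists of ten copies of QUAS, the upstream activating sequence bound by the QF transcription factor of the Neurospora crassa qa gene cluster. The feature table also places a Drosophila melanogaster hsp70Bb promoter segment within this interval, downstream of the unannotated stretch where the QUAS repeats presumably sit. This arrangement suggests that the repeats are coupled to an hsp70-derived promoter to form a QF-responsive enhancer–promoter unit, although the record does not spell this out.

Because the cassette is flanked by attL1 and attR5, it occupies the first position in a multi-fragment LR reaction. There it would be joined to a second entry clone carrying attL5 and a compatible downstream site, such as one holding a coding sequence, and to a destination vector. The likely use is modular assembly of Q-system transgenes for QF-dependent expression in Drosophila. The record itself gives no stated purpose or downstream partners.
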