Addgene plasmid #41435: L1-10XQUAS-R5
Depositing lab: Steve Stowers. Depositing organization: Montana State University.
Backbone
  Vector backbone: pDONR P1-P5r
  Backbone manufacturer: Invitrogen
  Backbone size w/o insert (bp): 2603
  Total vector size (bp): 3152
  Vector type: Bacterial Expression
Growth in bacteria
  Bacterial resistance: Kanamycin, 50 μg/mL
  Growth temperature: 37°C
  Growth strain: DH10B
  Copy number: High Copy
Gene/Insert
  Gene/Insert name: 10XQUAS
  Species: Neurospora crassa
  Insert size (bp): 549
  Cloning method: Gateway Cloning
  Sequencing primers: 5′ M13F; 3′ M13R
Resource information
  A portion of this plasmid was derived from a plasmid made by: Chris Potter
Terms and licenses: Academic/Nonprofit Terms; Industry Terms: Not Available to Industry
How to cite: L1-10XQUAS-R5 was a gift from Steve Stowers (Addgene plasmid # 41435 ; http://n2t.net/addgene:41435 ; RRID:Addgene_41435)
