>Addgene plasmid #41435 | L1-10XQUAS-R5 | addgene partial sequence | sequence record 56001 | Kan-R 5'-ATCGCGAGCCCATTTATACC-3'
TCGCGGCCTCGACGTTTCCCGTTGAATATGGCTCATAACACCCCTTGTATTACTGTTTATGTAAGCAGAC
AGTTTTATTGTTCATGATGATATATTTTTATCTTGTGCAATGTAACATCAGAGATTTTGAGACACGGGCC
AGAGCTGCCAGGAAACAGCTATGACCATGTAATACGACTCACTATAGGGGATATCGCGGCCGCCCTGCAG
TACAGGTCACTAATACCATCTAAGTAGTTGATTCATAGTGACTGGATATGTTGTGTTTTACAGTATTATG
TAGTCTGTTTTTTATGCAAAATCTAATTTAATATATTGATATTTATATCATTTTACGTTTCTCGTTCAAC
TTTTGTATACAAAGTTGTCTGAGTCCAACCCAGTGAGACCCCAATTCCCTATTCAGAGTTCTCTTCTTGT
ATTCAATAATTACTTCTTGGCAGATTTCAGTAGTTGCAGTTGATTTACTTGGTTGCTGGTTACTTTTAAT
TGATTCACTTTAACTTGCACTTTACTGCAGATTGTTTAGCTTGTTCAGCTGCGCTTGTTTATTTGCTTAG
CTTTCGCTTAGCGACGTGTTCACTTTGCTTGTTTGAATTGAATTGTCGCTCCGTAGACGAAGCGCCTCTA
TTTATACTCCGGCGCTCGCTAGAGTCTCCGCTCGGGCTGCAGCAATTCAAGGTCACTGAGTCCCAACGTG
AAAGGATAAGCGATTACCCGAGGATAAGCGATTACCCGAGCGGATAAGCGATTACCCGTGAGGATAATTG
TTTATCC
