>Addgene plasmid #41435 | L1-10XQUAS-R5 | addgene partial sequence | sequence record 56184 | M13_pUC_fwd
GATTTTATTTTGACTGATAGTGACCTGTTCGTTGCAACAAATTGATGAGCAATGCTTTTTTATAATGCCA
ACTTTGTACAAAAAAGCAGGCTCTGCTCACGTGTCACTGGGTCAGTGGGTAATCGCTTATCCTCGGATAA
ACAATTATCCTCACGGGTAATCGCTTATCCGCTCGGGTAATCGCTTATCCTCGGGTAATCGCTTATCCTT
GGGTAATCGCTTATCCTCGGATAAACAATTATCCTCACGGGTAATCGCTTATCCGCTCGGGTAATCGCTT
ATCCTCGGGTAATCGCTTATCCTTTCACGTTGGGACTCAGTGACCTTGAATTGCTGCAGCCCGAGCGGAG
ACTCTAGCGAGCGCCGGAGTATAAATAGAGGCGCTTCGTCTACGGAGCGACAATTCAATTCAAACAAGCA
AAGTGAACACGTCGCTAAGCGAAAGCTAAGCAAATAAACAAGCGCAGCTGAACAAGCTAAACAATCTGCA
GTAAAGTGCAAGTTAAAGTGAATCAATTAAAAGTAACCAGCAACCAAGTAAATCAACTGCAACTACTGAA
ATCTGCCAAGAAGTAATTATTGAATACAAGAAGAGAACTCTGAATAGGGAATTGGGGTCTCACTGGGTTG
GACTCAGACAACTTTGTATACAAAAGTTGAACGAGAAACGTAAAATGATATAAATATCAATATATTAAAT
TAGATTTTGCATAAAAAACAGACTACATAATACTGTAAAACACAACATATCCAGTCACTATGAATCAACT
ACTTAGATGGTATTAGTGACCTGTACTGCAGGGCGGCCGCGATATCCCCTAT
